>Addgene plasmid #87510 | NH-5 | addgene full sequence | sequence record 174682 | Addgene NGS Result
CTAAATTGTAAGCGTTAATATTTTGTTAAAATTCGCGTTAAATTTTTGTTAAATCAGCTCATTTTTTAAC
CAATAGGCCGAAATCGGCAAAATCCCTTATAAATCAAAAGAATAGACCGAGATAGGGTTGAGTGGCCGCT
ACAGGGCGCTCCCATTCGCCATTCAGGCTGCGCAACTGTTGGGAAGGGCGTTTCGGTGCGGGCCTCTTCG
CTATTACGCCAGCTGGCGAAAGGGGGATGTGCTGCAAGGCGATTAAGTTGGGTAACGCCAGGGTTTTCCC
AGTCACGACGTTGTAAAACGACGGCCAGTGAGCGCGACGTAATACGACTCACTATAGGGCGAATTGGCGG
AAGGCCGTCAAGGCCACGTGTCTTGTCCAGAGCTCGTATCCTGCAGCCATTGTGCTGGCGCGGATTCTTT
ATCACTGATAAGTTGGTGGACATATTATGAGTCGTTTATCAGTGATAAAGTGTCAAGCATGACAAAGTTG
CAGCCGAATACAGTGGAGTCATCCGTGCCGCCCTAGACCTGTTGAACGAGGTCGGCGTAGACGGTCTGAC
GAGAGTCCACGCAAACTGGCGGAACGGTTGGGGGTTCAGCAGCCGGCGCTTTAGAGTCCTGGCGTCTTGT
GCCAAGATCATGGGCTTACTCCCGATCAGGTGGTCGCAATCGCGTCGAATCACGGGGGAAAGCAAGCCCT
GGAAACCGTGCAAAGGTTGTTGCCGGTACTTTGCCAGGACCATGGATTAACTCCTGAGCAAGTGGTCCTG
CAGGATACGGTACCTGGAGCACAAGACTGGCCTCATGGGCCTTCCGCTCACTGCCCGCTTTCCAGTCGGG
AAACCTGTCGTGCCAGCTGCATTAACATGGTCATAGCTGTTTCCTTGCGTATTGGGCGCTCTCCGCTTCC
TCGCTCACTGACTCGCTGCGCTCGGTCGTTCGGGTAAAGCCTGGGGTGCCTAATGAGCAAAAGGCCAGCA
AAAGGCCAGGAACCGTAAAAAGGCCGCGTTGCTGGCGTTTTTCCATAGGCTCCGCCCCCCTGACGAGCAT
CACAAAAATCGACGCTCAAGTCAGAGGTGGCGAAACCCGACAGGACTATAAAGATACCAGGCGTTTCCCC
CTGGAAGCTCCCTCGTGCGCTCTCCTGTTCCGACCCTGCCGCTTACCGGATACCTGTCCGCCTTTCTCCC
TTCGGGAAGCGTGGCGCTTTCTCATAGCTCACGCTGTAGGTATCTCAGTTCGGTGTAGGTCGTTCGCTCC
AAGCTGGGCTGTGTGCACGAACCCCCCGTTCAGCCCGACCGCTGCGCCTTATCCGGTAACTATCGTCTTG
AGTCCAACCCGGTAAGACACGACTTATCGCCACTGGCAGCAGCCACTGGTAACAGGATTAGCAGAGCGAG
GTATGTAGGCGGTGCTACAGAGTTCTTGAAGTGGTGGCCTAACTACGGCTACACTAGAAGAACAGTATTT
GGTATCTGCGCTCTGCTGAAGCCAGTTACCTTCGGAAAAAGAGTTGGTAGCTCTTGATCCGGCAAACAAA
CCACCGCTGGTAGCGGTGGTTTTTTTGTTTGCAAGCAGCAGATTACGCGCAGAAAAAAAGGATCTCAAGA
AGATCCTTTGATCTTTTCTACGGGGTCTGACGCTCAGTGGAACGAAAACTCACGTTAAGGGATTTTGGTC
ATGAGATTATCAAAAAGGATCTTCACCTAGATCCTTTTAAATTAAAAATGAAGTTTTAAATCAATCTAAA
GTATATATGAGTAAACTTGGTCTGACAGTTACCAATGCTTAATCAGTGAGGCACCTATCTCAGCGATCTG
TCTATTTCGTTCATCCATAGTTGCCTGACTCCCCGTCGTGTAGATAACTACGATACGGGAGGGCTTACCA
TCTGGCCCCAGTGCTGCAATGATACCGCGAGAACCACGCTCACCGGCTCCAGATTTATCAGCAATAAACC
AGCCAGCCGGAAGGGCCGAGCGCAGAAGTGGTCCTGCAACTTTATCCGCCTCCATCCAGTCTATTAATTG
TTGCCGGGAAGCTAGAGTAAGTAGTTCGCCAGTTAATAGTTTGCGCAACGTTGTTGCCATTGCTACAGGC
ATCGTGGTGTCACGCTCGTCGTTTGGTATGGCTTCATTCAGCTCCGGTTCCCAACGATCAAGGCGAGTTA
CATGATCCCCCATGTTGTGCAAAAAAGCGGTTAGCTCCTTCGGTCCTCCGATCGTTGTCAGAAGTAAGTT
GGCCGCAGTGTTATCACTCATGGTTATGGCAGCACTGCATAATTCTCTTACTGTCATGCCATCCGTAAGA
TGCTTTTCTGTGACTGGTGAGTACTCAACCAAGTCATTCTGAGAATAGTGTATGCGGCGACCGAGTTGCT
CTTGCCCGGCGTCAATACGGGATAATACCGCGCCACATAGCAGAACTTTAAAAGTGCTCATCATTGGAAA
ACGTTCTTCGGGGCGAAAACTCTCAAGGATCTTACCGCTGTTGAGATCCAGTTCGATGTAACCCACTCGT
GCACCCAACTGATCTTCAGCATCTTTTACTTTCACCAGCGTTTCTGGGTGAGCAAAAACAGGAAGGCAAA
ATGCCGCAAAAAAGGGAATAAGGGCGACACGGAAATGTTGAATACTCATACTCTTCCTTTTTCAATATTA
TTGAAGCATTTATCAGGGTTATTGTCTCATGAGCGGATACATATTTGAATGTATTTAGAAAAATAAACAA
ATAGGGGTTCCGCGCACATTTCCCCGAAAAGTGCCAC
Features (pLannotate 1.2.2; 8 found; start..end, strand, type, name):
      3..134     -  rep_origin     M13 ori (fragment): M13 bacteriophage origin of replication; arrow indicates direction of (+) strand synthesis
    155..311     -  CDS            lacZα (fragment): LacZα fragment of β-galactosidase; lacZ fragment
    320..338     +  promoter       T7 promoter: promoter for bacteriophage T7 RNA polymerase
    818..865     -  CDS            lacI (fragment): lac repressor; lacI; The lac repressor binds to the lac operator to inhibit transcription in E. coli. This inhibition can be relieved by adding lactose or isopropyl-β-D-thiogalactopyranoside (IPTG).
    902..942     -  rep_origin     RSF ori (fragment): Plasmids containing the RSF 1030 origin of replication can be propagated in E. coli cells that contain additional plasmids with compatible origins.
   1020..1608    -  rep_origin     ori: high-copy-number ColE1/pMB1/pBR322/pUC origin of replication
   1779..2639    -  CDS            AmpR: β-lactamase; bla; confers resistance to ampicillin, carbenicillin, and related antibiotics
   2640..2744    -  promoter       AmpR promoter: bla
