[The description below was written by a language model from this plasmid's Addgene catalogue record and pLannotate feature annotations shown in this document.]
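Description:
NH-5 is a small (about 2.8 kb) bacterial cloning plasmid built on the pMA-T gene-synthesis backbone. It stores a synthetic DNA fragment used in preparing a TAL effector (TALE) DNA-binding-domain library. It belongs to the STAR system, a TAL effector assembly method based on isothermal assembly, and its stated purpose is to serve as the template for library amplification of the NH-5 fragment. By the usual TALE naming convention, "NH" would denote the repeat-variable diresidue (generally associated with guanine recognition) and "5" a position in the assembly scheme. However, the record itself does not define the name or describe the composition or length of the insert.

The plasmid is maintained in E. coli at high copy through a ColE1/pUC-type origin and is selected with ampicillin through a β-lactamase gene driven by its native bla promoter. The remaining annotations are short backbone remnants: partial M13 origin, lacZα, lacI and RSF origin matches, plus a T7 promoter. Apart from the T7 promoter these are fragments and are unlikely to be functional. The automated annotation places no feature on the synthetic insert. The insert presumably lies in the unannotated stretch downstream of the T7 promoter, though the record does not confirm this. No eukaryotic promoter, nuclease domain, tag or reporter is annotated, so the construct appears to be a storage and amplification template for one TALE module, not an expression vector. The amplified fragment would be combined with other library modules to build custom TALE arrays.
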