Addgene plasmid #87510: NH-5
Purpose: For library amplification of fragment NH-5
Depositing lab: Steve Pollard. Depositing organization: University of Edinburgh. Publication: STAR: a simple TAL effector assembly reaction using isothermal assembly. Gogolok S, Garcia-Diaz C, Pollard SM. Sci Rep. 2016 Sep 12;6:33209. doi: 10.1038/srep33209. PubMed 27615025.
Backbone
  Vector backbone: pMA-T
  Backbone manufacturer: Life Technologies
  Vector type: TALEN, Synthetic Biology ; TALE DBD library preparation
Growth in bacteria
  Bacterial resistance: Ampicillin, 100 μg/mL
  Growth temperature: 37°C
  Growth strain: DH5alpha
  Copy number: High Copy
Gene/Insert
  Gene/Insert name: NH-5
  Species: Synthetic
  Cloning method: Unknown
Terms and licenses: Academic/Nonprofit Terms; Industry Terms: Not Available to Industry
How to cite: NH-5 was a gift from Steve Pollard (Addgene plasmid # 87510 ; http://n2t.net/addgene:87510 ; RRID:Addgene_87510)
