>Addgene plasmid #87510 | NH-5 | depositor partial sequence | sequence record 170670 | NH-5 RVD flanked by BciVI sites
GTATCCTGCAGCCATTGTGCTGGCGCGGATTCTTTATCACTGATAAGTTGGTGGACATATTATGAGTCGT
TTATCAGTGATAAAGTGTCAAGCATGACAAAGTTGCAGCCGAATACAGTGGAGTCATCCGTGCCGCCCTA
GACCTGTTGAACGAGGTCGGCGTAGACGGTCTGACGAGAGTCCACGCAAACTGGCGGAACGGTTGGGGGT
TCAGCAGCCGGCGCTTTAGAGTCCTGGCGTCTTGTGCCAAGATCATGGGCTTACTCCCGATCAGGTGGTC
GCAATCGCGTCGAATCACGGGGGAAAGCAAGCCCTGGAAACCGTGCAAAGGTTGTTGCCGGTACTTTGCC
AGGACCATGGATTAACTCCTGAGCAAGTGGTCCTGCAGGATAC
